>Addgene plasmid #196080 | pSBtet-Bla-dCas9-KRAB-MeCP2_hU6-SapI | addgene full sequence | sequence record 388988 | Addgene NGS Result
GGATCCCTATACAGTTGAAGTCGGAAGTTTACATACACTTAAGTTGGAGTCATTAAAACTCGTTTTTCAA
CTACTCCACAAATTTCTTGTTAACAAACAATAGTTTTGGCAAGTCAGTTAGGACATCTACTTTGTGCATG
ACACAAGTCATTTTTCCAACAATTGTTTACAGACAGATTATTTCACTTATAATTCACTGTATCACAATTC
CAGTGGGTCAGAAGTTTACATACACTAAGTTCGACTCCTCTGCAGAATGCGGCGATGTTTCGGTAAGGGG
TCCGCTATCTAGACGAGTTTACTCCCTATCAGTGATAGAGAACGTATGTCGAGTTTACTCCCTATCAGTG
ATAGAGAACGATGTCGAGTTTACTCCCTATCAGTGATAGAGAACGTATGTCGAGTTTACTCCCTATCAGT
GATAGAGAACGTATGTCGAGTTTACTCCCTATCAGTGATAGAGAACGTATGTCGAGTTTATCCCTATCAG
TGATAGAGAACGTATGTCGAGTTTACTCCCTATCAGTGATAGAGAACGTATGTCGATTAGGCGTGTACGG
TGGGCGCCTATAAAAGCAGAGCTCGTTTAGTGAACCGTCAGATCGCCTGGAGCCAATTCCAACTCTTTTG
CCTTATACCTACTTTCCGTACCACTTCCTACCCTCGAAAGGCCTCTGAGGCCGCCACCATGGACAAGAAG
TACTCCATTGGGCTCGCTATCGGCACAAACAGCGTCGGCTGGGCCGTCATTACGGACGAGTACAAGGTGC
CGAGCAAAAAATTCAAAGTTCTGGGCAATACCGATCGCCACAGCATAAAGAAGAACCTCATTGGCGCCCT
CCTGTTCGACTCCGGGGAGACGGCCGAAGCCACGCGGCTCAAAAGAACAGCACGGCGCAGATATACCCGC
AGAAAGAATCGGATCTGCTACCTGCAGGAGATCTTTAGTAATGAGATGGCTAAGGTGGATGACTCTTTCT
TCCATAGGCTGGAGGAGTCCTTTTTGGTGGAGGAGGATAAAAAGCACGAGCGCCACCCAATCTTTGGCAA
TATCGTGGACGAGGTGGCGTACCATGAAAAGTACCCAACCATATATCATCTGAGGAAGAAGCTTGTAGAC
AGTACTGATAAGGCTGACTTGCGGTTGATCTATCTCGCGCTGGCGCATATGATCAAATTTCGGGGACACT
TCCTCATCGAGGGGGACCTGAACCCAGACAACAGCGATGTCGACAAACTCTTTATCCAACTGGTTCAGAC
TTACAATCAGCTTTTCGAAGAGAACCCGATCAACGCATCCGGAGTTGACGCCAAAGCAATCCTGAGCGCT
AGGCTGTCCAAATCCCGGCGGCTCGAAAACCTCATCGCACAGCTCCCTGGGGAGAAGAAGAACGGCCTGT
TTGGTAATCTTATCGCCCTGTCACTCGGGCTGACCCCCAACTTTAAATCTAACTTCGACCTGGCCGAAGA
TGCCAAGCTTCAACTGAGCAAAGACACCTACGATGATGATCTCGACAATCTGCTGGCCCAGATCGGCGAC
CAGTACGCAGACCTTTTTTTGGCGGCAAAGAACCTGTCAGACGCCATTCTGCTGAGTGATATTCTGCGAG
TGAACACGGAGATCACCAAAGCTCCGCTGAGCGCTAGTATGATCAAGCGCTATGATGAGCACCACCAAGA
CTTGACTTTGCTGAAGGCCCTTGTCAGACAGCAACTGCCTGAGAAGTACAAGGAAATTTTCTTCGATCAG
TCTAAAAATGGCTACGCCGGATACATTGACGGCGGAGCAAGCCAGGAGGAATTTTACAAATTTATTAAGC
CCATCTTGGAAAAAATGGACGGCACCGAGGAGCTGCTGGTAAAGCTTAACAGAGAAGATCTGTTGCGCAA
ACAGCGCACTTTCGACAATGGAAGCATCCCCCACCAGATTCACCTGGGCGAACTGCACGCTATCCTCAGG
CGGCAAGAGGATTTCTACCCCTTTTTGAAAGATAACAGGGAAAAGATTGAGAAAATCCTCACATTTCGGA
TACCCTACTATGTAGGCCCCCTCGCCCGGGGAAATTCCAGATTCGCGTGGATGACTCGCAAATCAGAAGA
GACCATCACTCCCTGGAACTTCGAGGAAGTCGTGGATAAGGGGGCCTCTGCCCAGTCCTTCATCGAAAGG
ATGACTAACTTTGATAAAAATCTGCCTAACGAAAAGGTGCTTCCTAAACACTCTCTGCTGTACGAGTACT
TCACAGTTTATAACGAGCTCACCAAGGTCAAATACGTCACAGAAGGGATGAGAAAGCCAGCATTCCTGTC
TGGAGAGCAGAAGAAAGCTATCGTGGACCTCCTCTTCAAGACGAACCGGAAAGTTACCGTGAAACAGCTC
AAAGAAGACTATTTCAAAAAGATTGAATGTTTCGACTCTGTTGAAATCAGCGGAGTGGAGGATCGCTTCA
ACGCATCCCTGGGAACGTATCACGATCTCCTGAAAATCATTAAAGACAAGGACTTCCTGGACAATGAGGA
GAACGAGGACATTCTTGAGGACATTGTCCTCACCCTTACGTTGTTTGAAGATAGGGAGATGATTGAAGAA
CGCTTGAAAACTTACGCTCATCTCTTCGACGACAAAGTCATGAAACAGCTCAAGAGGCGCCGATATACAG
GATGGGGGCGGCTGTCAAGAAAACTGATCAATGGGATCCGAGACAAGCAGAGTGGAAAGACAATCCTGGA
TTTTCTTAAGTCCGATGGATTTGCCAACCGGAACTTCATGCAGTTGATCCATGATGACTCTCTCACCTTT
AAGGAGGACATCCAGAAAGCACAAGTTTCTGGCCAGGGGGACAGTCTTCACGAGCACATCGCTAATCTTG
CAGGTAGCCCAGCTATCAAAAAGGGAATACTGCAGACCGTTAAGGTCGTGGATGAACTCGTCAAAGTAAT
GGGAAGGCATAAGCCCGAGAATATCGTTATCGAGATGGCCCGAGAGAACCAAACTACCCAGAAGGGACAG
AAGAACAGTAGGGAAAGGATGAAGAGGATTGAAGAGGGTATAAAAGAACTGGGGTCCCAAATCCTTAAGG
AACACCCAGTTGAAAACACCCAGCTTCAGAATGAGAAGCTCTACCTGTACTACCTGCAGAACGGCAGGGA
CATGTACGTGGATCAGGAACTGGACATCAATCGGCTCTCCGACTACGACGTGGCTGCTATCGTGCCCCAG
TCTTTTCTCAAAGATGATTCTATTGATAATAAAGTGTTGACAAGATCCGATAAAGCTAGAGGGAAGAGTG
ATAACGTCCCCTCAGAAGAAGTTGTCAAGAAAATGAAAAATTATTGGCGGCAGCTGCTGAACGCCAAACT
GATCACACAACGGAAGTTCGATAATCTGACTAAGGCTGAACGAGGTGGCCTGTCTGAGTTGGATAAAGCC
GGCTTCATCAAAAGGCAGCTTGTTGAGACACGCCAGATCACCAAGCACGTGGCCCAAATTCTCGATTCAC
GCATGAACACCAAGTACGATGAAAATGACAAACTGATTCGAGAGGTGAAAGTTATTACTCTGAAGTCTAA
GCTGGTCTCAGATTTCAGAAAGGACTTTCAGTTTTATAAGGTGAGAGAGATCAACAATTACCACCATGCG
CATGATGCCTACCTGAATGCAGTGGTAGGCACTGCACTTATCAAAAAATATCCCAAGCTTGAATCTGAAT
TTGTTTACGGAGACTATAAAGTGTACGATGTTAGGAAAATGATCGCAAAGTCTGAGCAGGAAATAGGCAA
GGCCACCGCTAAGTACTTCTTTTACAGCAATATTATGAATTTTTTCAAGACCGAGATTACACTGGCCAAT
GGAGAGATTCGGAAGCGACCACTTATCGAAACAAACGGAGAAACAGGAGAAATCGTGTGGGACAAGGGTA
GGGATTTCGCGACAGTCCGGAAGGTCCTGTCCATGCCGCAGGTGAACATCGTTAAAAAGACCGAAGTACA
GACCGGAGGCTTCTCCAAGGAAAGTATCCTCCCGAAAAGGAACAGCGACAAGCTGATCGCACGCAAAAAA
GATTGGGACCCCAAGAAATACGGCGGATTCGATTCTCCTACAGTCGCTTACAGTGTACTGGTTGTGGCCA
AAGTGGAGAAAGGGAAGTCTAAAAAACTCAAAAGCGTCAAGGAACTGCTGGGCATCACAATCATGGAGCG
ATCAAGCTTCGAAAAAAACCCCATCGACTTTCTCGAGGCGAAAGGATATAAAGAGGTCAAAAAAGACCTC
ATCATTAAGCTTCCCAAGTACTCTCTCTTTGAGCTTGAAAACGGCCGGAAACGAATGCTCGCTAGTGCGG
GCGAGCTGCAGAAAGGTAACGAGCTGGCACTGCCCTCTAAATACGTTAATTTCTTGTATCTGGCCAGCCA
CTATGAAAAGCTCAAAGGGTCTCCCGAAGATAATGAGCAGAAGCAGCTGTTCGTGGAACAACACAAACAC
TACCTTGATGAGATCATCGAGCAAATAAGCGAATTCTCCAAAAGAGTGATCCTCGCCGACGCTAACCTCG
ATAAGGTGCTTTCTGCTTACAATAAGCACAGGGATAAGCCCATCAGGGAGCAGGCAGAAAACATTATCCA
CTTGTTTACTCTGACCAACTTGGGCGCGCCTGCAGCCTTCAAGTACTTCGACACCACCATAGACAGAAAG
CGGTACACCTCTACAAAGGAGGTCCTGGACGCCACACTGATTCATCAGTCAATTACGGGGCTCTATGAAA
CAAGAATCGACCTCTCTCAGCTCGGTGGAGACAGCAGGGCTGACCCCAAGAAGAAGAGGAAGGTGAGTGG
TGGAGGAAGTGGCGGGTCAGGGTCGATGGACGCGAAATCACTTACGGCATGGTCGAGAACACTGGTTACG
TTCAAGGACGTGTTTGTGGACTTTACACGTGAGGAGTGGAAATTGCTGGATACTGCGCAACAAATTGTGT
ATCGAAATGTCATGCTTGAGAATTACAAGAACCTCGTCAGTCTCGGATACCAGTTGACGAAACCGGATGT
GATCCTTAGGCTCGAAAAGGGGGAAGAACCTTGGCTGGTATCGGGAGGTGGTTCGGGTGGCTCTGGATCA
AGCCCAAAGAAGAAACGGAAGGTGGAAGCCTCAGTGCAGGTGAAAAGGGTGCTGGAAAAATCCCCCGGCA
AACTCCTCGTGAAGATGCCCTTCCAGGCTTCCCCTGGCGGAAAAGGTGAAGGGGGTGGCGCAACCACATC
TGCCCAGGTCATGGTCATCAAGCGACCTGGAAGGAAAAGAAAGGCCGAGGCTGACCCTCAGGCCATTCCA
AAGAAACGGGGACGCAAGCCAGGGTCCGTGGTCGCAGCTGCAGCAGCTGAGGCTAAGAAAAAGGCAGTGA
AGGAAAGCTCCATCCGCAGTGTGCAGGAGACTGTCCTGCCCATCAAGAAGAGGAAGACTAGGGAGACCGT
GTCCATCGAGGTCAAAGAAGTGGTCAAGCCCCTGCTCGTGTCCACCCTGGGCGAAAAATCTGGAAAGGGG
CTCAAAACATGCAAGTCACCTGGACGGAAAAGCAAGGAGTCTAGTCCAAAGGGGCGCTCAAGCTCCGCTT
CTAGTCCCCCTAAAAAGGAACACCATCACCATCACCATCACGCCGAGTCTCCTAAGGCTCCTATGCCACT
GCTCCCACCACCTCCACCACCTGAGCCACAGTCAAGCGAAGACCCCATCAGCCCACCCGAGCCTCAGGAT
CTGTCCTCTAGTATTTGCAAAGAGGAAAAGATGCCCAGAGCAGGCAGCCTGGAGAGTGATGGCTGTCCAA
AAGAACCCGCCAAGACCCAGCCTATGGTGGCAGCCGCTGCAACTACCACCACAACCACAACTACCACAGT
GGCCGAAAAATACAAGCATCGCGGCGAGGGCGAACGAAAGGACATTGTGTCAAGCTCCATGCCCAGACCT
AACCGGGAGGAACCAGTCGATAGTAGGACACCCGTGACTGAGAGAGTCTCATAGGGCCTGTCAGGCCAAG
CTTCCATCGATAGACATGATAAGATACATTGATGAGTTTGGACAAACCACAACAAGAATGCAGTGAAAAA
AATGCTTTATTTGTGAAATTTGTGATGCTATTGCTTTATTTGTAACCATTATAAGCTGCAATAAACAAGT
TAACAACAACAATTGCATTCATTTTATGTTTCAGGTTCAGGGGGAGATGTGGGAGGTTTTTTAAAGCAAG
TAAAACCTCTACAAATGTGGTACCGAGGGCCTATTTCCCATGATTCCTTCATATTTGCATATACGATACA
AGGCTGTTAGAGAGATAATTGGAATTAATTTGACTGTAAACACAAAGATATTAGTACAAAATACGTGACG
TAGAAAGTAATAATTTCTTGGGTAGTTTGCAGTTTTAAAATTATGTTTTAAAATGGACTATCATATGCTT
ACCGTAACTTGAAAGTATTTCGATTTCTTGGCTTTATATATCTTGTGGAAAGGACGAAACACCGGAAGAG
CGAGCTCTTCTGTTTTAGAGCTAGAAATAGCAAGTTAAAATAAGGCTAGTCCGTTATCAACTTGAAAAAG
TGGCACCGAGTCGGTGCTTTTTTGTTTTGGTACCTAGGCGAGACCCTGTCTCACAAAATAAAGTAAGCCC
GGACTGAGTGCGGAAAGGCGGGCCTGGCGGGTCTGGTCTCCCCATGCGGGCCACCAGAGGCCCTGCAGCC
TTCAGTCGCTTGAAGGGGTAATGGCGCTTCCACTCACAAACATGGCGGACAGAGCGTGTGAACGAGATGA
ACAGCCCCTCAAAAATATGGCCGCCGAGGCTGGACGGCCGTGCCCCAGCAGCACCGCCTCCGCGCCCCAC
GTGATCTCTCGCCGGGCACAGCGCTGACCGCGGAGGTCCAACCGGAAGAATGTCCGGATTGGACATTCGG
AAGAGGGCCCGCCTTCCCTGGGGAATCTCTGCGCACGCGCAGAACGCTTCGACCAATGAAAACACAGGAA
GCCGTCCGCGCAACCGCGTTGCGTCACTTCTGCCGCCCCTGTTTCAAGGTATATAGCCGTAGACGGAACT
TCGCCTTTCTCTCGGCCTTAGCGCCATTTTTTTGGGTGAGTGTTTTTTGGTTCCTGCGTTGGGATTCCGT
GTACAATCCATAGACATCTGACCTCGGCACTTAGCATCATCACAGCAAACTAACTGTAGCCTTTCTCTCT
TTCCCTGTAGAAACCTCTGCACCTGAGGCCACCATGTCTAGACTGGACAAGAGCAAAGTCATAAACGGCG
CTCTGGAATTACTCAATGGAGTCGGTATCGAAGGCCTGACGACAAGGAAACTCGCTCAAAAGCTGGGAGT
TGAGCAGCCTACCCTGTACTGGCACGTGAAGAACAAGCGGGCCCTGCTCGATGCCCTGCCAATCGAGATG
CTGGACAGGCATCATACCCACTTCTGCCCCCTGGAAGGCGAGTCATGGCAAGACTTTCTGCGGAACAACG
CCAAGTCATTCCGCTGTGCTCTCCTCTCACATCGCGACGGGGCTAAAGTGCATCTCGGCACCCGCCCAAC
AGAGAAACAGTACGAAACCCTGGAAAATCAGCTCGCGTTCCTGTGTCAGCAAGGCTTCTCCCTGGAGAAC
GCACTGTACGCTCTGTCCGCCGTGGGCCACTTTACACTGGGCTGCGTATTGGAGGAACAGGAGCATCAAG
TAGCAAAAGAGGAAAGAGAGACACCTACCACCGATTCTATGCCCCCACTTCTGAGACAAGCAATTGAGCT
GTTCGACCGGCAGGGAGCCGAACCTGCCTTCCTTTTCGGCCTGGAACTAATCATATGTGGCCTGGAGAAA
CAGCTAAAGTGCGAAAGCGGCGGGCCGGCCGACGCCCTTGACGATTTTGACTTAGACATGCTCCCAGCCG
ATGCCCTTGACGACTTTGACCTTGATATGCTGCCTGCTGACGCTCTTGACGATTTTGACCTTGACATGCT
CCCCGGGTCCGGCGCTACTAACTTCAGCCTGCTGAAGCAGGCTGGTGACGTCGAGGAGAATCCTGGTCCC
ATGGCCATGCCTTTGTCTCAAGAAGAATCCACCCTCATTGAAAGAGCAACGGCTACAATCAACAGCATCC
CCATCTCTGAAGACTACAGCGTCGCCAGCGCAGCTCTCTCTAGCGACGGCCGCATCTTCACTGGTGTCAA
TGTATATCATTTTACTGGGGGACCTTGTGCAGAACTCGTGGTGCTGGGCACTGCTGCTGCTGCGGCAGCT
GGCAACCTGACTTGTATCGTCGCGATCGGAAATGAGAACAGGGGCATCTTGAGCCCCTGCGGACGGTGCC
GACAGGTGCTTCTCGATCTGCATCCTGGGATCAAAGCCATAGTGAAGGACAGTGATGGACAGCCGACGGC
AGTTGGGATTCGTGAATTGCTGCCCTCTGGTTATGTGTGGGAGGGCTAACACCTGGTGCATGACCCGCAA
GCCCGGTGCCTGATTCGAAGGCCTGTCGTGAAGCTTGGGGATCAATTCTCTAGAGCTCGCTGATCAGCCT
CGACTGTGCCTTCTAGTTGCCAGCCATCTGTTGTTTGCCCCTCCCCCGTGCCTTCCTTGACCCTGGAAGG
TGCCACTCCCACTGTCCTTTCCTAATAAAATGAGGAAATTGCATCGCATTGTCTGAGTAGGTGTCATTCT
ATTCTGGGGGGTGGGGTGGGGCAGGACAGCAAGGGGGAGGATTGGGAAGACAATAGCAGGCATGCTGGGG
ATGCGGTGGGCTCTATGGCTTCTGAGGCGGAAAGAACCAGCTGGGCCTACTAGCTACTCGGGACCCCTTA
CCGAAACATCGCCGCATTCTGCAGAGGAGTCGAGTGTATGTAAACTTCTGACCCACTGGGAATGTGATGA
AAGAAATAAAAGCTGAAATGAATCATTCTCTCTACTATTATTCTGATATTTCACATTCTTAAAATAAAGT
GGTGATCCTAACTGACCTAAGACAGGGAATTTTTACTAGGATTAAATGTCAGGAATTGTGAAAAAGTGAG
TTTAAATGTATTTGGCTAAGGTGTATGTAAACTTCCGACTTCAACTGTATAGGGATCCGCTTCCTCGCTC
ACTGACTCGCTGCGCTCGGTCGTTCGGCTGCGGCGAGCGGTATCAGCTCACTCAAAGGCGGTAATACGGT
TATCCACAGAATCAGGGGATAACGCAGGAAAGAACATGTGAGCAAAAGGCCAGCAAAAGGCCAGGAACCG
TAAAAAGGCCGCGTTGCTGGCGTTTTTCCATAGGCTCCGCCCCCCTGACGAGCATCACAAAAATCGACGC
TCAAGTCAGAGGTGGCGAAACCCGACAGGACTATAAAGATACCAGGCGTTTCCCCCTGGAAGCTCCCTCG
TGCGCTCTCCTGTTCCGACCCTGCCGCTTACCGGATACCTGTCCGCCTTTCTCCCTTCGGGAAGCGTGGC
GCTTTCTCATAGCTCACGCTGTAGGTATCTCAGTTCGGTGTAGGTCGTTCGCTCCAAGCTGGGCTGTGTG
CACGAACCCCCCGTTCAGCCCGACCGCTGCGCCTTATCCGGTAACTATCGTCTTGAGTCCAACCCGGTAA
GACACGACTTATCGCCACTGGCAGCAGCCACTGGTAACAGGATTAGCAGAGCGAGGTATGTAGGCGGTGC
TACAGAGTTCTTGAAGTGGTGGCCTAACTACGGCTACACTAGAAGAACAGTATTTGGTATCTGCGCTCTG
CTGAAGCCAGTTACCTTCGGAAAAAGAGTTGGTAGCTCTTGATCCGGCAAACAAACCACCGCTGGTAGCG
GTGGTTTTTTTGTTTGCAAGCAGCAGATTACGCGCAGAAAAAAAGGATCTCAAGAAGATCCTTTGATCTT
TTCTACGGGGTCTGACGCTCAGTGGAACGAAAACTCACGTTAAGGGATTTTGGTCATGAGATTATCAAAA
AGGATCTTCACCTAGATCCTTTTAAATTAAAAATGAAGTTTTAAATCAATCTAAAGTATATATGAGTAAA
CTTGGTCTGACAGTTACCAATGCTTAATCAGTGAGGCACCTATCTCAGCGATCTGTCTATTTCGTTCATC
CATAGTTGCCTGACTCCCCGTCGTGTAGATAACTACGATACGGGAGGGCTTACCATCTGGCCCCAGTGCT
GCAATGATACCGCGAGACCCACGCTCACCGGCTCCAGATTTATCAGCAATAAACCAGCCAGCCGGAAGGG
CCGAGCGCAGAAGTGGTCCTGCAACTTTATCCGCCTCCATCCAGTCTATTAATTGTTGCCGGGAAGCTAG
AGTAAGTAGTTCGCCAGTTAATAGTTTGCGCAACGTTGTTGCCATTGCTACAGGCATCGTGGTGTCACGC
TCGTCGTTTGGTATGGCTTCATTCAGCTCCGGTTCCCAACGATCAAGGCGAGTTACATGATCCCCCATGT
TGTGCAAAAAAGCGGTTAGCTCCTTCGGTCCTCCGATCGTTGTCAGAAGTAAGTTGGCCGCAGTGTTATC
ACTCATGGTTATGGCAGCACTGCATAATTCTCTTACTGTCATGCCATCCGTAAGATGCTTTTCTGTGACT
GGTGAGTACTCAACCAAGTCATTCTGAGAATAGTGTATGCGGCGACCGAGTTGCTCTTGCCCGGCGTCAA
TACGGGATAATACCGCGCCACATAGCAGAACTTTAAAAGTGCTCATCATTGGAAAACGTTCTTCGGGGCG
AAAACTCTCAAGGATCTTACCGCTGTTGAGATCCAGTTCGATGTAACCCACTCGTGCACCCAACTGATCT
TCAGCATCTTTTACTTTCACCAGCGTTTCTGGGTGAGCAAAAACAGGAAGGCAAAATGCCGCAAAAAAGG
GAATAAGGGCGACACGGAAATGTTGAATACTCATACTCTTCCTTTTTCAATATTATTGAAGCATTTATCA
GGGTTATTGTCTCATGAGCGGATACATATTTGAATGTATTTAGAAAAATAAACAAATAGGGGTTCCGCGC
ACATTTCCCCGAAAAGTGCCACCTGATGCGGTGTGAAATACCGCACAGATGCGTAAGGAGAAAATACCGC
ATCAGGAAATTGTAAGCGTTAATATTTTGTTAAAATT
Features (pLannotate 1.2.2; 19 found; start..end, strand, type, name):
    295..607     +  promoter       tight TRE promoter: Tet-responsive promoter PTight, consisting of seven tet operator sequences followed by the minimal CMV promoter
    689..4792    +  CDS            Cas9m4: catalytically dead mutant of the Cas9 endonuclease from the Streptococcus pyogenes Type II CRISPR/Cas system RNA-guided DNA-binding protein that lacks endonuclease activity due to the mutations D10A, D839A, H840A, and N863A (Mali et al., 2013)
   4877..5089    +  CDS            KRBOX4 (fragment): KRBX4_HUMAN - Also known as ZNF673. Experimental evidence at protein level: Swiss-Prot protein existence level 1. From Homo sapiens (Human).
   5144..6001    +  CDS            MeCP2: transcriptional repression domain from rat methyl-CpG-binding protein 2 (Nan et al., 1997)
   6080..6161    -  polyA_signal   SV40 poly(A) signal: SV40 polyadenylation signal
   6184..6252    -  CDS            large T antigen (fragment): large T antigen from SV40 (simian virus 40)
   6255..6495    +  promoter       U6 promoter: RNA polymerase III promoter for human U6 snRNA
   6522..6597    +  misc_RNA       gRNA scaffold: guide RNA scaffold for the Streptococcus pyogenes CRISPR/Cas9 system
   7244..7941    +  CDS            rtTA3 (fragment): reverse tetracycline transactivator 3 activates expression from Tet-responsive promoters in the presence of doxycycline
   7871..7981    +  CDS            VP48: 3 tandem repeats of the minimal activation domain of herpes simplex virus VP16 (Cheng et al., 2013)
   8057..8446    +  CDS            bsd: BSD_ASPTE - Experimental evidence at protein level: Swiss-Prot protein existence level 1. Catalyzes the deamination of the cytosine moiety of the antibiotics blasticidin S, cytomycin and acetylblasticidin S. From Aspergillus terreus.
   8450..8483    +  CDS            PuroR (fragment): puromycin N-acetyltransferase; pac from Streptomyces alboniger; confers resistance to puromycin
   8544..8768    +  polyA_signal   bGH poly(A) signal: bovine growth hormone polyadenylation signal
   8772..8793    +  promoter       SV40 promoter (fragment): SV40 enhancer and early promoter
   9265..9853    -  rep_origin     ori: high-copy-number ColE1/pMB1/pBR322/pUC origin of replication
  10024..10884   -  CDS            AmpR: β-lactamase; bla; confers resistance to ampicillin, carbenicillin, and related antibiotics
  10885..10989   -  promoter       AmpR promoter: bla
  11016..11066   +  misc_feature   bom (fragment): basis of mobility region from pBR322
  11067..11097   -  rep_origin     M13 ori (fragment): M13 bacteriophage origin of replication; arrow indicates direction of (+) strand synthesis
