[The description below was written by a language model from this plasmid's Addgene catalogue record and pLannotate feature annotations shown in this document.]
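Description:
pSBtet-Bla-dCas9-KRAB-MeCP2_hU6-SapI is an empty-backbone mammalian CRISPR interference vector derived from pSBtet-Pur-dCas9-KRAB-MeCP2_hU6-SapI, with the puromycin marker exchanged for blasticidin S deaminase by Gibson cloning. A short PuroR fragment annotated just after the bsd coding sequence appears to be a remnant of that swap. The associated publication describes the series as transposon vectors, and the pSB name suggests the Sleeping Beauty system, but the feature table does not annotate transposon inverted repeats. In bacteria the plasmid is maintained through a high-copy ColE1/pUC-type origin and selected with ampicillin via AmpR. The catalogue lists a total size of 11,264 bp, whereas the annotated sequencing result is 11,097 nt, so the two differ slightly.

The payload has three functional units. A tight TRE promoter (seven tet operators upstream of a minimal CMV promoter) drives the repressor, which consists of catalytically dead S. pyogenes Cas9 (Cas9m4) fused to a KRAB repression domain and the transcriptional repression domain of rat MeCP2. An SV40 poly(A) signal is annotated downstream of it, on the opposite strand. Next, a human U6 Pol III promoter precedes the S. pyogenes gRNA scaffold, with SapI sites between them for inserting a targeting spacer. A third cassette encodes a reverse tetracycline transactivator (annotated as rtTA3 with VP16-derived activation repeats), followed by the blasticidin resistance gene and a bGH poly(A) signal. The promoter for this cassette is not annotated.

Doxycycline-bound rtTA activates the TRE promoter, so repressor expression, and therefore silencing of the gRNA-targeted gene, is inducible in blasticidin-selected cells. The publication title indicates use for silencing both protein-coding and lncRNA genes.
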