Addgene plasmid #196080: pSBtet-Bla-dCas9-KRAB-MeCP2_hU6-SapI
Purpose: (Empty Backbone) Inducible CRISPRi vector conferring blasticidin S resistance, ready for insertion of gRNA targeting gene of interest using SapI restriction sites.
Depositing lab: Joanna Bereta. Depositing organization: Jagiellonian University. Publication: Construction of a Set of Novel Transposon Vectors for Efficient Silencing of Protein and lncRNA Genes via CRISPR Interference. Czarnek M, Kochan J, Wawro M, Myrczek R, Bereta J. Mol Biotechnol. 2023 Jan 28. doi: 10.1007/s12033-023-00675-5. PubMed 36707469.
Backbone
  Vector backbone: pSBtet-Pur-dCas9-KRAB-MeCP2_hU6-SapI
  Backbone manufacturer: Czarnek et al., 2021
  Total vector size (bp): 11264
  Vector type: Mammalian Expression, CRISPR
  Selectable markers: Blasticidin
Growth in bacteria
  Bacterial resistance: Ampicillin, 100 μg/mL
  Growth temperature: 37°C
  Growth strain: DH5alpha
  Copy number: High Copy
Gene/Insert 1
  Gene/Insert name: dCas9-KRAB-MeCP2 repressor
  Species: Streptococcus pyogenes
  Insert size (bp): 5313
  Mutation: Catalytically dead mutant of the Cas9 endonuclease from the Streptococcus pyogenes Type II CRISPR/Cas system (Cas9m4) fused with Krüppel-associated box (KRAB) transcriptional repression domain from the human zinc finger protein ZNF1 (Margolin et al., 1994) and transcriptional repression domain from rat methyl-CpG-binding protein 2 (Nan et al., 1997).
Gene/Insert 2
  Gene/Insert name: hU6 promoter and gRNA scaffold
  Species: H. sapiens (human); Streptococcus pyogenes
  Insert size (bp): 343
  Mutation: hU6 promoter and gRNA scaffold containing SapI sites were amplified from pX330 containing SapI sites instead of BbsI sites (Czarnek et al., 2021).
Gene/Insert 3
  Gene/Insert name: Blasticidin S deaminase
  Species: Aspergillus terreus
  Insert size (bp): 399
  Cloning method: Gibson Cloning
  Sequencing primers: 5′ tggtcccatggccatgcct; 3′ TAGAAGGCACAGTCGAGG
Terms and licenses: Academic/Nonprofit Terms; Industry Terms: Not Available to Industry
How to cite: pSBtet-Bla-dCas9-KRAB-MeCP2_hU6-SapI was a gift from Joanna Bereta (Addgene plasmid # 196080 ; http://n2t.net/addgene:196080 ; RRID:Addgene_196080)
